Addgene plasmid #193748: pO3
Purpose: Expresses E2-Crimson under the control of PAAH synthetic promoter regulated by AHL and aTc, p15A origin of replication, Chloramphenicol selection
Depositing lab: Sangram Bagh. Depositing organization: Saha Institute of Nuclear Physics. Publication: Distributed Computing with Engineered Bacteria and Its Application in Solving Chemically Generated 2 x 2 Maze Problems. Sarkar K, Chakraborty S, Bonnerjee D, Bagh S. ACS Synth Biol. 2021 Oct 15;10(10):2456-2464. doi: 10.1021/acssynbio.1c00279. Epub 2021 Sep 20. PubMed 34543017.
Backbone
  Vector backbone: pZ
  Backbone size w/o insert (bp): 2158
  Total vector size (bp): 2836
  Vector type: Bacterial Expression
Growth in bacteria
  Bacterial resistance: Chloramphenicol, 25 μg/mL
  Growth temperature: 37°C
  Growth strain: DH5alpha
  Copy number: Low Copy
Gene/Insert
  Gene/Insert name: E2-Crimson
  Species: Bacteria
  Insert size (bp): 678
  Promoter: PAAH
  Cloning method: Restriction Enzyme; 5′ cloning site KpnI (unknown if destroyed); 3′ cloning site XbaI (unknown if destroyed)
  Sequencing primers: 5′ TGGATAGCACTGAGAACGTCAT; 3′ ACCACGGTGTAGTCCTCGTT
Terms and licenses: Academic/Nonprofit Terms; Industry Terms: Not Available to Industry
How to cite: pO3 was a gift from Sangram Bagh (Addgene plasmid # 193748 ; http://n2t.net/addgene:193748 ; RRID:Addgene_193748)
