[The description below was written by a language model from this plasmid's Addgene catalogue record and pLannotate feature annotations shown in this document.]
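Description:
pO3 is a small bacterial expression plasmid built on a pZ-series backbone for use in E. coli. It replicates from the p15A origin, recorded as low copy in the catalogue, which is compatible with ColE1-type plasmids and so allows it to be maintained alongside other circuit components in the same cell. Selection is by chloramphenicol, provided by a chloramphenicol acetyltransferase gene driven by its own cat promoter and followed by the phage lambda t0 terminator.

The payload is a single reporter cassette: the 678 bp coding sequence of E2-Crimson, a far-red, tetrameric DsRed-derived fluorescent protein, cloned between KpnI and XbaI sites and terminated by the rrnB T1 terminator. Transcription is driven by PAAH, described as a synthetic promoter regulated by both an acyl-homoserine lactone (AHL) and anhydrotetracycline (aTc). The feature annotation supports the aTc-responsive part of this design, detecting fragments of a PLtetO-1 promoter and a tet operator immediately upstream of the reporter, where TetR would bind and repress until aTc relieves it. The AHL-responsive element is not annotated in the feature table, and no regulator genes such as TetR or a LuxR-type activator appear on the plasmid, so these would presumably have to be supplied by the host strain or a companion plasmid.

The construct serves as a two-input fluorescent output module for synthetic gene circuits, associated with work on distributed computing by engineered bacteria that solve chemically encoded maze problems. The sequenced record is 2,733 nt, slightly shorter than the 2,836 bp total size listed in the catalogue.
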