Features (pLannotate 1.2.2; 8 found; start..end, strand, type, name):
     82..168     -  terminator     rrnB T1 terminator: Escherichia coli rrnB; transcription terminator T1 from the E. coli rrnB gene
    180..857     -  CDS            E2-Crimson: far-red noncytotoxic tetrameric variant of DsRed fluorescent protein (Strack et al., 2009) mammalian codon-optimized
    885..904     -  promoter       PLtetO-1 promoter (fragment): modified phage lambda PL promoter with tet operator sites (Lutz and Bujard, 1997)
    918..935     -  protein_bind   tet operator (fragment): tetO; bacterial operator O2 for the tetR and tetA genes tetracycline repressor TetR
   1169..1714    -  rep_origin     p15A ori: Plasmids containing the medium-copy-number p15A origin of replication can be propagated in E. coli cells that contain a second plasmid with the ColE1 origin.
   1828..1922    -  terminator     lambda t0 terminator: transcription terminator from phage lambda
   1943..2602    -  CDS            CmR: chloramphenicol acetyltransferase; cat; confers resistance to chloramphenicol
   2603..2705    -  promoter       cat promoter: promoter of the E. coli cat gene encoding chloramphenicol acetyltransferase
>Addgene plasmid #193748 | pO3 | addgene full sequence | sequence record 390452 | Addgene NGS Result
CTACTGGGACGAAGACGAACAGTCGACAACGAAGACGCCAACATCAAGATCTCGCATTTGTTCCTAGGTC
TAGGGCGGCGGATTTGTCCTACTCAGGAGAGCGTTCACCGACAAACAACAGATAAAACGAAAGGCCCAGT
CTTTCGACTGAGCCTTTCGTTTTATTTGATGCCTCTAGACTACTGGAACAGGTGGTGGCGGGCCTCGGCG
CGCTCGTACTGCTCCACCACGGTGTAGTCCTCGTTGTGGGAGGTGATGTCGAGCTTGTAGTCCACGTAGT
GGTAGCCGGGCAGCTTCACGGGCTTCTTGGCCATGTAGATGGACTTGAACTCACACAGGTAGTGGCCGCC
GCCCTTCAGCTTCAGCGCCATGTGGTTCTCGCCCTTCAGCACGCCGTCGCGGGGGTAGTTGCGCTCAGTG
GAGGGCTCCCAGCCCAGAGTCTTCTTCTGCATTACGGGGCCGTCGGAGGGGAAGTTCACGCCGATGAACT
TCACGTGGTAGATGAGGGTGCCGTCCTGCAGGGAGGAGTCCTGGGTCACGGTCACCACGCCGCCGTCCTC
GAAGTTCATCACGCGCTCCCACTTGAAGCCCTCGGGGAAGGACTGCTTGAGGTAGTCGGGGATGTCGGCG
GGGTGCTTGATGTACGCCTTGGAGCCGTAGAAGAACTGGGGGGACAGGATGTCCCAGGCGAAGGGCAGGG
GGCCGCCCTTGGTCACTTGCAGCTTGGCGGTCTGGGTGCCCTCGTAGGGCTTGCCCTCGCCCACGCCCTC
GATCTCGAACTCGTGGCCGTTCACGGAGCCCTCCATGTGCACCTTGAAGCGCATGAAGGGCTTGATGACG
TTCTCAGTGCTATCCATGGTACCGGACTCCTCTCCAATGAATTCTCTCTATCACTGATAGGGATTTATTC
GACTATACTCTATCACTGATAGGGACGTAAACCTGTACGATCCTACAGGTCTCGAGTTACCAGGATCCTG
GCAGAAGCTATTCATTCTGCAGTTCCGTGCTCCAAAACAACCGTTCGGCTGCGGCGAGCGGTATCAGCTC
ACTCAAAGGCGGTAATACGGTTATCCACAGAATCAGGGGATAACGCAGGAAAGAACATGTCTGGAAGATG
CCAGGAAGATACTTAACAGGGAAGTGAGAGGGCCGCGGCAAAGCCGTTTTTCCATAGGCTCCGCCCCCCT
GACAAGCATCACGAAATCTGACGCTCAAATCAGTGGTGGCGAAACCCGACAGGACTATAAAGATACCAGG
CGTTTCCCCCTGGCGGCTCCCTCGTGCGCTCTCCTGTTCCTGCCTTTCGGTTTACCGGTGTCATTCCGCT
GTTATGGCCGCGTTTGTCTCATTCCACGCCTGACACTCAGTTCCGGGTAGGCAGTTCGCTCCAAGCTGGA
CTGTATGCACGAACCCCCCGTTCAGTCCGACCGCTGCGCCTTATCCGGTAACTATCGTCTTGAGTCCAAC
CCGGAAAGACATGCAAAAGCACCACTGGCAGCAGCCACTGGTAATTGATTTAGAGGAGTTAGTCTTGAAG
TCATGCGCCGGTTAAGGCTAAACTGAAAGGACAAGTTTTGGTGACTGCGCTCCTCCAAGCCAGTTACCTC
GGTTCAAAGAGTTGGTAGCTCAGAGAACCTTCGAAAAACCGCCCTGCAAGGCGGTTTTTTCGTTTTCAGA
GCAAGAGATTACGCGCAGACCAAAACGATCTCAAGAAGATCATCTTATTAATCAGATAAAATATTTCTAG
ATTTCAGTGCAATTTATCTCTTCAAATGTAGCACCTGAAGTCAGCCCCATACGATATAAGTTGTTACTAG
TGCTTGGATTCTCACCAATAAAAAACGCCCGGCGGCAACCGAGCGTTCTGAACAAATCCAGATGGAGTTC
TGAGGTCATTACTGGATCTATCAACAGGAGTCCAAGCGAGCTCGATATCAAATTACGCCCCGCCCTGCCA
CTCATCGCAGTACTGTTGTAATTCATTAAGCATTCTGCCGACATGGAAGCCATCACAAACGGCATGATGA
ACCTGAATCGCCAGCGGCATCAGCACCTTGTCGCCTTGCGTATAATATTTGCCCATGGTGAAAACGGGGG
CGAAGAAGTTGTCCATATTGGCCACGTTTAAATCAAAACTGGTGAAACTCACCCAGGGATTGGCTGAGAC
GAAAAACATATTCTCAATAAACCCTTTAGGGAAATAGGCCAGGTTTTCACCGTAACACGCCACATCTTGC
GAATATATGTGTAGAAACTGCCGGAAATCGTCGTGGTATTCACTCCAGAGCGATGAAAACGTTTCAGTTT
GCTCATGGAAAACGGTGTAACAAGGGTGAACACTATCCCATATCACCAGCTCACCGTCTTTCATTGCCAT
ACGGAATTCCGGATGAGCATTCATCAGGCGGGCAAGAATGTGAATAAAGGCCGGATAAAACTTGTGCTTA
TTTTTCTTTACGGTCTTTAAAAAGGCCGTAATATCCAGCTGAACGGTCTGGTTATAGGTACATTGAGCAA
CTGACTGAAATGCCTCAAAATGTTCTTTACGATGCCATTGGGATATATCAACGGTGGTATATCCAGTGAT
TTTTTTCTCCATTTTAGCTTCCTTAGCTCCTGAAAATCTCGATAACTCAAAAAATACGCCCGGTAGTGAT
CTTATTTCATTATGGTGAAAGTTGGAACCTCTTACGTGCCGATCAACGTCTCATTTTCGCCAGATATCGA
CGT
